>Addgene plasmid #200478 | pKLV2-U6gRNA5(CXCR4-E1(15))-PGKpuro2ABFP-W | addgene full sequence | sequence record 428693 | Addgene NGS Result
CCCAACGACCCCCGCCCATTGACGTCAATAATGACGTATGTTCCCATAGTAACGCCAATAGGGACTTTCC
ATTGACGTCAATGGGTGGAGTATTTACGGTAAACTGCCCACTTGGCAGTACATCAAGTGTATCATATGCC
AAGTACGCCCCCTATTGACGTCAATGACGGTAAATGGCCCGCCTGGCATTATGCCCAGTACATGACCTTA
TGGGACTTTCCTACTTGGCAGTACATCTACGTATTAGTCATCGCTATTACCATGGTGATGCGGTTTTGGC
AGTACATCAATGGGCGTGGATAGCGGTTTGACTCACGGGGATTTCCAAGTCTCCACCCCATTGACGTCAA
TGGGAGTTTGTTTTGGCACCAAAATCAACGGGACTTTCCAAAATGTCGTAACAACTCCGCCCCATTGACG
CAAATGGGCGGTAGGCGTGTACGGTGGGAGGTCTATATAAGCAGCGCGTTTTGCCTGTACTGGGTCTCTC
TGGTTAGACCAGATCTGAGCCTGGGAGCTCTCTGGCTAACTAGGGAACCCACTGCTTAAGCCTCAATAAA
GCTTGCCTTGAGTGCTTCAAGTAGTGTGTGCCCGTCTGTTGTGTGACTCTGGTAACTAGAGATCCCTCAG
ACCCTTTTAGTCAGTGTGGAAAATCTCTAGCAGTGGCGCCCGAACAGGGACTTGAAAGCGAAAGGGAAAC
CAGAGGAGCTCTCTCGACGCAGGACTCGGCTTGCTGAAGCGCGCACGGCAAGAGGCGAGGGGCGGCGACT
GGTGAGTACGCCAAAAATTTTGACTAGCGGAGGCTAGAAGGAGAGAGATGGGTGCGAGAGCGTCAGTATT
AAGCGGGGGAGAATTAGATCGCGATGGGAAAAAATTCGGTTAAGGCCAGGGGGAAAGAAAAAATATAAAT
TAAAACATATAGTATGGGCAAGCAGGGAGCTAGAACGATTCGCAGTTAATCCTGGCCTGTTAGAAACATC
AGAAGGCTGTAGACAAATACTGGGACAGCTACAACCATCCCTTCAGACAGGATCAGAAGAACTTAGATCA
TTATATAATACAGTAGCAACCCTCTATTGTGTGCATCAAAGGATAGAGATAAAAGACACCAAGGAAGCTT
TAGACAAGATAGAGGAAGAGCAAAACAAAAGTAAGACCACCGCACAGCAAGCGGCCGGCCGCGCTGATCT
TCAGACCTGGAGGAGGAGATATGAGGGACAATTGGAGAAGTGAATTATATAAATATAAAGTAGTAAAAAT
TGAACCATTAGGAGTAGCACCCACCAAGGCAAAGAGAAGAGTGGTGCAGAGAGAAAAAAGAGCAGTGGGA
ATAGGAGCTTTGTTCCTTGGGTTCTTGGGAGCAGCAGGAAGCACTATGGGCGCAGCGTCAATGACGCTGA
CGGTACAGGCCAGACAATTATTGTCTGGTATAGTGCAGCAGCAGAACAATTTGCTGAGGGCTATTGAGGC
GCAACAGCATCTGTTGCAACTCACAGTCTGGGGCATCAAGCAGCTCCAGGCAAGAATCCTGGCTGTGGAA
AGATACCTAAAGGATCAACAGCTCCTGGGGATTTGGGGTTGCTCTGGAAAACTCATTTGCACCACTGCTG
TGCCTTGGAATGCTAGTTGGAGTAATAAATCTCTGGAACAGATTTGGAATCACACGACCTGGATGGAGTG
GGACAGAGAAATTAACAATTACACAAGCTTAATACACTCCTTAATTGAAGAATCGCAAAACCAGCAAGAA
AAGAATGAACAAGAATTATTGGAATTAGATAAATGGGCAAGTTTGTGGAATTGGTTTAACATAACAAATT
GGCTGTGGTATATAAAATTATTCATAATGATAGTAGGAGGCTTGGTAGGTTTAAGAATAGTTTTTGCTGT
ACTTTCTATAGTGAATAGAGTTAGGCAGGGATATTCACCATTATCGTTTCAGACCCACCTCCCAACCCCG
AGGGGACCCGACAGGCCCGAAGGAATAGAAGAAGAAGGTGGAGAGAGAGACAGAGACAGATCCATTCGAT
TAGTGAACGGATCGGCACTGCGTGCGCCAATTCTGCAGACAAATGGCAGTATTCATCCACAATTTTAAAA
GAAAAGGGGGGATTGGGGGGTACAGTGCAGGGGAAAGAATAGTAGACATAATAGCAACAGACATACAAAC
TAAAGAATTACAAAAACAAATTACAAAAATTCAAAATTTTCGGGTTTATTACAGGGACAGCAGAGATCCA
GTTTGGTTAGTACCGGGCCCTACGCGTCCAAGGTCGGGCAGGAAGAGGGCCTATTTCCCATGATTCCTTC
ATATTTGCATATACGATACAAGGCTGTTAGAGAGATAATTAGAATTAATTTGACTGTAAACACAAAGATA
TTAGTACAAAATACGTGACGTAGAAAGTAATAATTTCTTGGGTAGTTTGCAGTTTTAAAATTATGTTTTA
AAATGGACTATCATATGCTTACCGTAACTTGAAAGTATTTCGATTTCTTGGCTTTATATATCTTGTGGAA
AGGACGAAACACCGGGTGGTTCATGAAACTTTGGTTTAAGAGCTATGCTGGAAACAGCATAGCAAGTTTA
AATAAGGCTAGTCCGTTATCAACTTGAAAAAGTGGCACCGAGTCGGTGCTTTTTTTGGATCCAATTCTAC
CGGGTAGGGGAGGCGCTTTTCCCAAGGCAGTCTGGAGCATGCGCTTTAGCAGCCCCGCTGGGCACTTGGC
GCTACACAAGTGGCCTCTGGCCTCGCACACATTCCACATCCACCGGTAGGCGCCAACCGGCTCCGTTCTT
TGGTGGCCCCTTCGCGCCACCTTCTACTCCTCCCCTAGTCAGGAAGTTCCCCCCCGCCCCGCAGCTCGCG
TCGTGCAGGACGTGACAAATGGAAGTAGCACGTCTCACTAGTCTCGTGCAGATGGACAGCACCGCTGAGC
AATGGAAGCGGGTAGGCCTTTGGGGCAGCGGCCAATAGCAGCTTTGCTCCTTCGCTTTCTGGGCTCAGAG
GCTGGGAAGGGGTGGGTCCGGGGGCGGGCTCAGGGGCGGGCTCAGGGGCGGGGCGGGCGCCCGAAGGTCC
TCCGGAGGCCCGGCATTCTGCACGCTTCAAAAGCGCACGTCTGCCGCGCTGTTCTCCTCTTCCTCATCTC
CGGGCCTTTCGACCTGCATCCATCTAGATCTCGAGCAGCTGAAGCTTACCATGACCGAGTACAAGCCCAC
GGTGCGCCTCGCCACCCGCGACGACGTCCCCAGGGCCGTACGCACCCTCGCCGCCGCGTTCGCCGACTAC
CCCGCCACGCGCCACACCGTCGATCCGGACCGCCACATCGAGCGGGTCACCGAGCTGCAAGAACTCTTCC
TCACGCGCGTCGGGCTCGACATCGGCAAGGTGTGGGTCGCGGACGACGGCGCCGCGGTGGCGGTCTGGAC
CACGCCGGAGAGCGTCGAAGCGGGGGCGGTGTTCGCCGAGATCGGCCCGCGCATGGCCGAGTTGAGCGGT
TCCCGGCTGGCCGCGCAGCAACAGATGGAAGGCCTCCTGGCGCCGCACCGGCCCAAGGAGCCCGCGTGGT
TCCTGGCCACCGTCGGCGTCTCGCCCGACCACCAGGGCAAGGGTCTGGGCAGCGCCGTCGTGCTCCCCGG
AGTGGAGGCGGCCGAGCGCGCCGGGGTGCCCGCCTTCCTGGAGACCTCCGCGCCCCGCAACCTCCCCTTC
TACGAGCGGCTCGGCTTCACCGTCACCGCCGACGTCGAGGTGCCCGAAGGACCGCGCACCTGGTGCATGA
CCCGCAAGCCCGGTGCCGGCGGCGGGTCCGGAGGAGAGGGCAGAGGAAGTCTCCTAACATGCGGTGACGT
GGAGGAGAATCCTGGCCCAATGAGCGAGCTGATTAAGGAGAACATGCACATGAAGCTGTACATGGAGGGC
ACCGTGGACAACCATCACTTCAAGTGCACATCCGAGGGCGAAGGCAAGCCCTACGAGGGCACCCAGACCA
TGAGAATCAAGGTGGTCGAGGGCGGCCCTCTCCCCTTCGCCTTCGACATCCTGGCTACTAGCTTCCTCTA
CGGCAGCAAGACCTTCATCAACCACACCCAGGGCATCCCCGACTTCTTCAAGCAGTCCTTCCCTGAGGGC
TTCACATGGGAGAGAGTCACCACATACGAGGACGGGGGCGTGCTGACCGCTACCCAGGACACCAGCCTCC
AGGACGGCTGCCTCATCTACAACGTCAAGATCAGAGGGGTGAACTTCACATCCAACGGCCCTGTGATGCA
GAAGAAAACACTCGGCTGGGAGGCCTTCACCGAGACGCTGTACCCCGCTGACGGCGGCCTGGAAGGCAGA
AACGACATGGCCCTGAAGCTCGTGGGCGGGAGCCATCTGATCGCAAACATCAAGACCACATATAGATCCA
AGAAACCCGCTAAGAACCTCAAGATGCCTGGCGTCTACTATGTGGACTACAGACTGGAAAGAATCAAGGA
GGCCAACAACGAGACCTACGTCGAGCAGCACGAGGTGGCAGTGGCCAGATACTGCGACCTCCCTAGCAAA
CTGGGGCACAAGCTTAATTGAGCGGCCGCTCAACCTCTGGATTACAAAATTTGTGAAAGATTGACTGGTA
TTCTTAACTATGTTGCTCCTTTTACGCTATGTGGATACGCTGCTTTAATGCCTTTGTATCATGCTATTGC
TTCCCGTATGGCTTTCATTTTCTCCTCCTTGTATAAATCCTGGTTGCTGTCTCTTTATGAGGAGTTGTGG
CCCGTTGTCAGGCAACGTGGCGTGGTGTGCACTGTGTTTGCTGACGCAACCCCCACTGGTTGGGGCATTG
CCACCACCTGTCAGCTCCTTTCCGGGACTTTCGCTTTCCCCCTCCCTATTGCCACGGCGGAACTCATCGC
CGCCTGCCTTGCCCGCTGCTGGACAGGGGCTCGGCTGTTGGGCACTGACAATTCCGTGGTGTTGTCGGGG
AAATCATCGTCCTTTCCTTGGCTGCTCGCCTGTGTTGCCACCTGGATTCTGCGCGGGACGTCCTTCTGCT
ACGTCCCTTCGGCCCTCAATCCAGCGGACCTTCCTTCCCGCGGCCTGCTGCCGGCTCTGCGGCCTCTTCC
GCGTCTACGCCTTCGCCCTCAGACGAGTCGGATCTCCCTTTGGGCCGCCTCCCCGCAGGTACCTTTAAGA
CCAATGACTTACAAGGCAGCTGTAGATCTTAGCCACTTTTTAAAAGAAAAGGGGGGACTGGAAGGGCTAA
TTCACTCCCAAAGAAGTCAAGATCTGCTTTTTGCCTGTACTGGGTCTCTCTGGTTAGACCAGAGTCTCTC
TGGTTAGACCAGATCTGAGCCTGGGAGCTCTCTGGCTAACTAGGGAACCCACTGCTTAAGCCTCAATAAA
GCTTGCCTTGAGTGCTTCAAGTAGTGTGTGCCCGTCTGTTGTGTGACTCTGGTAACTAGAGATCCCTCAG
ACCCTTTTAGTCAGTGTGGAAAATCTCTAGCAGTTTAAACCCGCTGATCAGCCTCGACTGTGCCTTCTAG
TTGCCAGCCATCTGTTGTTTGCCCCTCCCCCGTGCCTTCCTTGACCCTGGAAGGTGCCACTCCCACTGTC
CTTTCCTAATAAAATGAGGAAATTGCATCGCATTGTCTGAGTAGGTGTCATTCTATTCTGGGGGGTGGGG
TGGGGCAGGACAGCAAGGGGGAGGATTGGGAAGTCAATAGCAGGCATGCTGGGGATGCGGTGGGCTCTAT
GGGCGGCCGTTAATTAAGCTTTTGTTCCCTTTAGTGAGGGTTAATTGCGCGCTTGGCGTAATCATGGTCA
TAGCTGTTTCCTGTGTGAAATTGTTATCCGCTCACAATTCCACACAACATACGAGCCGGGAGCATAAAGT
GTAAAGCCTGGGGTGCCTAATGAGTGAGCTAACTCACATTAATTGCGTTGCGCTCACTGCCCGCTTTCCA
GTCGGGAAACCTGTCGTGCCAGCTGCATTAATGAATCGGCCAACGCGCGGGGAGAGGCGGTTTGCGTATT
GGGCGCTCTTCCGCTTCCTCGCTCACTGACTCGCTGCGCTCGGTCGTTCGGCTGCGGCGAGCGGTATCAG
CTCACTCAAAGGCGGTAATACGGTTATCCACAGAATCAGGGGATAACGCAGGAAAGAACATGTGAGCAAA
AGGCCAGCAAAAGGCCAGGAACCGTAAAAAGGCCGCGTTGCTGGCGTTTTTCCATAGGCTCCGCCCCCCT
GACGAGCATCACAAAAATCGACGCTCAAGTCAGAGGTGGCGAAACCCGACAGGACTATAAAGATACCAGG
CGTTTCCCCCTGGAAGCTCCCTCGTGCGCTCTCCTGTTCCGACCCTGCCGCTTACCGGATACCTGTCCGC
CTTTCTCCCTTCGGGAAGCGTGGCGCTTTCTCATAGCTCACGCTGTAGGTATCTCAGTTCGGTGTAGGTC
GTTCGCTCCAAGCTGGGCTGTGTGCACGAACCCCCCGTTCAGCCCGACCGCTGCGCCTTATCCGGTAACT
ATCGTCTTGAGTCCAACCCGGTAAGACACGACTTATCGCCACTGGCAGCAGCCACTGGTAACAGGATTAG
CAGAGCGAGGTATGTAGGCGGTGCTACAGAGTTCTTGAAGTGGTGGCCTAACTACGGCTACACTAGAAGA
ACAGTATTTGGTATCTGCGCTCTGCTGAAGCCAGTTACCTTCGGAAAAAGAGTTGGTAGCTCTTGATCCG
GCAAACAAACCACCGCTGGTAGCGGTGGTTTTTTTGTTTGCAAGCAGCAGATTACGCGCAGAAAAAAAGG
ATCTCAAGAAGATCCTTTGATCTTTTCTACGGGGTCTGACGCTCAGTGGAACGAAAACTCACGTTAAGGG
ATTTTGGTCATGAGATTATCAAAAAGGATCTTCACCTAGATCCTTTTAAATTAAAAATGAAGTTTTAAAT
CAATCTAAAGTATATATGAGTAAACTTGGTCTGACAGTTACCAATGCTTAATCAGTGAGGCACCTATCTC
AGCGATCTGTCTATTTCGTTCATCCATAGTTGCCTGACTCCCCGTCGTGTAGATAACTACGATACGGGAG
GGCTTACCATCTGGCCCCAGTGCTGCAATGATACCGCGAGACCCACGCTCACCGGCTCCAGATTTATCAG
CAATAAACCAGCCAGCCGGAAGGGCCGAGCGCAGAAGTGGTCCTGCAACTTTATCCGCCTCCATCCAGTC
TATTAATTGTTGCCGGGAAGCTAGAGTAAGTAGTTCGCCAGTTAATAGTTTGCGCAACGTTGTTGCCATT
GCTACAGGCATCGTGGTGTCACGCTCGTCGTTTGGTATGGCTTCATTCAGCTCCGGTTCCCAACGATCAA
GGCGAGTTACATGATCCCCCATGTTGTGCAAAAAAGCGGTTAGCTCCTTCGGTCCTCCGATCGTTGTCAG
AAGTAAGTTGGCCGCAGTGTTATCACTCATGGTTATGGCAGCACTGCATAATTCTCTTACTGTCATGCCA
TCCGTAAGATGCTTTTCTGTGACTGGTGAGTACTCAACCAAGTCATTCTGAGAATAGTGTATGCGGCGAC
CGAGTTGCTCTTGCCCGGCGTCAATACGGGATAATACCGCGCCACATAGCAGAACTTTAAAAGTGCTCAT
CATTGGAAAACGTTCTTCGGGGCGAAAACTCTCAAGGATCTTACCGCTGTTGAGATCCAGTTCGATGTAA
CCCACTCGTGCACCCAACTGATCTTCAGCATCTTTTACTTTCACCAGCGTTTCTGGGTGAGCAAAAACAG
GAAGGCAAAATGCCGCAAAAAAGGGAATAAGGGCGACACGGAAATGTTGAATACTCATACTCTTCCTTTT
TCAATATTATTGAAGCATTTATCAGGGTTATTGTCTCATGAGCGGATACATATTTGAATGTATTTAGAAA
AATAAACAAATAGGGGTTCCGCGCACATTTCCCCGAAAAGTGCCACCTAAATTGTAAGCGTTAATATTTT
GTTAAAATTCGCGTTAAATTTTTGTTAAATCAGCTCATTTTTTAACCAATAGGCCGAAATCGGCAAAATC
CCTTATAAATCAAAAGAATAGACCGAGATAGGGT
[37 nt withheld, positions 8085-8121]
AAAGAACGTGGACTCCAACGTCAAAGG
[49 nt withheld, positions 8149-8197]
T
[91 nt withheld, positions 8199-8289]
G
[124 nt withheld, positions 8291-8414]
CCCATTCGCCATTCAGGCTGCGCAACTGTTGGGAAGGGCGATCGGTGCGGGCCTCTTCGCTATTACGCCA
GCTGGCGAAAGGGGGATGTGCTGCAAGGCGATTAAGTTGGGTAACGCCAGGGTTTTCCCAGTCACGACGT
TGTAAAACGACGGCCAGTGAGCGCGCGTAATACGACTCACTATAGGGCGAATTGACTAGTACATAACTTA
CGGTAAATGGCCCGCCTGGCTGACCG
Features (pLannotate 1.2.2; 28 found; start..end, strand, type, name):
    265..464     +  promoter       CMV promoter: human cytomegalovirus (CMV) immediate early promoter
    482..662     +  LTR            5' LTR (truncated): truncated 5' long terminal repeat (LTR) from HIV-1
    709..834     +  misc_feature   HIV-1 Ψ: packaging signal of human immunodeficiency virus type 1
    818..1156    +  CDS            HIV-1 gag (fragment): gag protein from human immunodeficiency virus 1; gag
   1333..1566    +  misc_feature   RRE: The Rev response element (RRE) of HIV-1 allows for Rev-dependent mRNA export from the nucleus to the cytoplasm.
   1943..2043    +  CDS            Rev (fragment): human immunodeficiency virus 1 (HIV-1) Rev protein; rev; enhances nuclear export of unspliced and incompletely spliced viral mRNAs
   2093..2210    +  misc_feature   cPPT/CTS: central polypurine tract and central termination sequence of HIV-1
   2285..2525    +  promoter       U6 promoter: RNA polymerase III promoter for human U6 snRNA
   2572..2639    +  misc_RNA       tracrRNA (fragment): trans-activating CRISPR RNA for the Streptococcus pyogenes CRISPR/Cas9 system
   2662..3161    +  promoter       PGK promoter: mouse phosphoglycerate kinase 1 promoter
   3201..3797    +  CDS            PuroR (fragment): puromycin N-acetyltransferase; pac from Streptomyces; confers resistance to puromycin
   3870..4568    +  CDS            TagBFP: TagBFP is a basic (constitutively fluorescent) blue fluorescent protein published in 2008, derived from Entacmaea quadricolor. It is reported to be a very rapidly-maturing monomer with very low acid sensitivity.
   4580..5166    +  misc_feature   WPRE: woodchuck hepatitis virus posttranscriptional regulatory element
   5160..5306    +  CDS            nef (fragment): NEF_HV1LA - Experimental evidence at protein level: Swiss-Prot protein existence level 1. Extracellular Nef protein targets CD4(+) T-lymphocytes for apoptosis by interacting with CXCR4 surface receptors. From Human immunodeficiency virus type 1 group M subtype B (isolate Lai) (HIV-1).
   5314..5492    +  LTR            5' LTR (truncated): truncated 5' long terminal repeat (LTR) from HIV-1
   5518..5629    +  polyA_signal   bGH poly(A) signal: bovine growth hormone polyadenylation signal
   5768..5786    -  promoter       T3 promoter: promoter for bacteriophage T3 RNA polymerase
   5831..5847    -  protein_bind   lac operator: The lac repressor binds to the lac operator to inhibit transcription in E. coli. This inhibition can be relieved by adding lactose or isopropyl-β-D-thiogalactopyranoside (IPTG). lac repressor encoded by lacI
   5855..5885    -  promoter       lac promoter: promoter for the E. coli lac operon
   5900..5921    -  protein_bind   CAP binding site: CAP binding activates transcription in the presence of cAMP. E. coli catabolite activator protein
   5934..6026    -  CDS            lacI (fragment): lac repressor; lacI; The lac repressor binds to the lac operator to inhibit transcription in E. coli. This inhibition can be relieved by adding lactose or isopropyl-β-D-thiogalactopyranoside (IPTG).
   6209..6797    -  rep_origin     ori: high-copy-number ColE1/pMB1/pBR322/pUC origin of replication
   6968..7828    -  CDS            AmpR: β-lactamase; bla; confers resistance to ampicillin, carbenicillin, and related antibiotics
   7829..7933    -  promoter       AmpR promoter: bla
   7986..8414    -  rep_origin     f1 ori (sequence partly withheld): f1 bacteriophage origin of replication; arrow indicates direction of (+) strand synthesis
   8419..8574    -  CDS            lacZα (fragment): LacZα fragment of β-galactosidase; lacZ fragment
   8582..8600    +  promoter       T7 promoter: promoter for bacteriophage T7 RNA polymerase
   8614..264     +  enhancer       CMV enhancer (across the origin): human cytomegalovirus immediate early enhancer
