[The description below was written by a language model from this plasmid's Addgene catalogue record and pLannotate feature annotations shown in this document.]
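Description:
pKLV2-U6gRNA5(CXCR4-E1(15))-PGKpuro2ABFP-W is an 8,650 bp lentiviral guide RNA expression vector built on the pKLV2-U6gRNA5(BbsI)-PGKpuro2ABFP-W backbone. It carries a single guide directed against a human CXCR4-associated target that the record calls "CXCR4-E1"; the record does not explain what E1 denotes. The guide oligonucleotide was cloned between two BbsI sites, both destroyed in the process, placing it directly downstream of the human U6 RNA polymerase III promoter and upstream of a Streptococcus pyogenes Cas9 scaffold (annotated as a tracrRNA fragment). The plasmid encodes no Cas9, so the nuclease must be supplied separately in the target cells.

The viral genome is transcribed in packaging cells from a CMV enhancer/promoter fused to a truncated HIV-1 5' LTR. It contains the Ψ packaging signal with a gag fragment, the RRE for Rev-dependent nuclear export, and the cPPT/CTS. Downstream of the guide cassette, a mouse PGK promoter drives puromycin N-acetyltransferase linked to TagBFP through what the construct name indicates is a 2A peptide, so transduced cells can be both selected with puromycin and tracked by blue fluorescence. A WPRE enhances expression of this transcript, and the unit ends in a second truncated LTR followed by a bGH polyadenylation signal.

In bacteria the plasmid replicates from a high-copy ColE1/pUC-type origin with ampicillin resistance. An f1 origin and remnants of a lacZα/lac promoter cloning region flanked by T7 and T3 promoters are also present. The associated publication concerns the BAF complex and the oncogenic program in human T-cell acute lymphoblastic leukemia, which points to use in CRISPR perturbation experiments at the CXCR4 locus in that setting.
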