Addgene plasmid #200478: pKLV2-U6gRNA5(CXCR4-E1(15))-PGKpuro2ABFP-W
Purpose: Lentiviral vector expressing gRNA targeting human CXCR4-E1
Depositing lab: Kosuke Yusa. Depositing organization: Kyoto University, Institute for Life and Medical Sciences. Publication: Canonical BAF complex regulates the oncogenic program in human T-cell acute lymphoblastic leukemia. Aoki K, Hyuga M, Tarumoto Y, Nishibuchi G, Ueda A, Ochi Y, Sugino S, Mikami T, Kobushi H, Kato I, Akahane K, Inukai T, Takaori-Kondo A, Takita J, Ogawa S, Yusa K. Blood. 2023 Nov 3:blood.2023020857. doi: 10.1182/blood.2023020857. PubMed 37922452.
Backbone
  Vector backbone: pKLV2-U6gRNA5(BbsI)-PGKpuro2ABFP-W
  Backbone manufacturer: addgene
  Backbone size w/o insert (bp): 8648
  Total vector size (bp): 8650
  Vector type: Lentiviral
  Selectable markers: Puromycin
Growth in bacteria
  Bacterial resistance: Ampicillin, 100 μg/mL
  Growth temperature: 37°C
  Growth strain: NEB Stable
  Copy number: Unknown
Gene/Insert
  Gene/Insert name: CXCR4-E1(15)
  gRNA/shRNA sequence: GGTGGTTCATGAAACTTTG
  Species: H. sapiens (human)
  Entrez Gene: CXCR4 (a.k.a. CD184, D2S201E, FB22, HM89, HSY3RR, LAP-3, LAP3, LCR1, LESTR, NPY3R, NPYR, NPYRL, NPYY3R, WHIM, WHIMS, WHIMS1)
  Cloning method: Restriction Enzyme; 5′ cloning site BbsI (destroyed during cloning); 3′ cloning site BbsI (destroyed during cloning)
  Sequencing primers: 5′ AGATAATTAGAATTAATTTGACTG
Terms and licenses: Academic/Nonprofit Terms; Industry Terms: Not Available to Industry
How to cite: pKLV2-U6gRNA5(CXCR4-E1(15))-PGKpuro2ABFP-W was a gift from Kosuke Yusa (Addgene plasmid # 200478 ; http://n2t.net/addgene:200478 ; RRID:Addgene_200478)
